Addgene plasmid #196491: pGEARBOCS-v0-Gfap- TagIN-HA
Purpose: To tag endogenous mouse GFAP with HA
Depositing lab: Cagla Eroglu. Depositing organization: Duke University. Publication: GEARBOCS: An Adeno Associated Virus Tool for In Vivo Gene Editing in Astrocytes. Bindu DS, Tan CX, Savage JT, Eroglu C. bioRxiv. 2023 Jan 19:2023.01.17.524433. doi: 10.1101/2023.01.17.524433. Preprint. PubMed 36711516.
Backbone
  Vector backbone: GEARBOCS
  Vector type: Mammalian Expression, AAV, CRISPR
Growth in bacteria
  Bacterial resistance: Ampicillin, 100 μg/mL
  Growth temperature: 37°C
  Growth strain: NEB Stable
  Copy number: High Copy
Gene/Insert 1
  Gene/Insert name: HA
Gene/Insert 2
  Gene/Insert name: gRNA
Terms and licenses: Academic/Nonprofit Terms; Industry Terms: Not Available to Industry
Depositor comments: Please visit https://doi.org/10.1101/2023.01.17.524433 for bioRxiv preprint.
How to cite: pGEARBOCS-v0-Gfap- TagIN-HA was a gift from Cagla Eroglu (Addgene plasmid # 196491 ; http://n2t.net/addgene:196491 ; RRID:Addgene_196491)
