[The description below was written by a language model from this plasmid's Addgene catalogue record and pLannotate feature annotations shown in this document.]
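Description:
pGEARBOCS-v0-Gfap-TagIN-HA is an AAV transfer plasmid built on the GEARBOCS backbone and catalogued as a mammalian expression, AAV and CRISPR vector. Its stated purpose is to tag endogenous mouse GFAP with an HA epitope. It is maintained in bacteria as a high-copy plasmid through a ColE1/pUC-type origin and selected with ampicillin via the β-lactamase gene. An f1 origin and small remnants of rop, bom and lacZα remain from the parental cloning vectors. AAV2 inverted terminal repeat fragments lie on either side of the payload and would allow the intervening DNA to be packaged into recombinant AAV particles. The annotation detects these repeats only as partial matches.

Two functional units are annotated between the repeats. A human U6 RNA polymerase III promoter drives a guide RNA joined to the Streptococcus pyogenes Cas9 scaffold; given the construct's purpose, the guide presumably targets the mouse Gfap locus. A Cre recombinase coding sequence, which spans the numbering origin, is preceded by a chimeric β-globin/immunoglobulin intron and a T7 promoter and is followed by an SV40 polyadenylation signal. The roughly 900-nucleotide stretch between the intron and the gRNA scaffold is unannotated. It likely holds the promoter driving Cre and the HA donor listed as an insert, but the record identifies neither element.

No Cas9 gene is annotated, so the nuclease must be supplied separately. Cre could plausibly activate a Cre-dependent Cas9 allele in the host, but the record does not say so. The associated publication describes the system as an AAV tool for in vivo gene editing in astrocytes, consistent with using this plasmid to knock an HA tag into Gfap and detect the native protein.
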