Features (pLannotate 1.2.2; 18 found; start..end, strand, type, name):
    553..571     -  promoter       T7 promoter: promoter for bacteriophage T7 RNA polymerase
    616..748     -  intron         chimeric intron: chimera between introns from human β-globin and immunoglobulin heavy chain genes
   1656..1731    -  misc_RNA       gRNA scaffold: guide RNA scaffold for the Streptococcus pyogenes CRISPR/Cas9 system
   1761..2001    -  promoter       U6 promoter: RNA polymerase III promoter for human U6 snRNA
   2051..2078    -  repeat_region  AAV2 ITR (fragment): inverted terminal repeat of adeno-associated virus serotype 2 inverted
   2107..2134    -  repeat_region  AAV2 ITR (fragment): inverted terminal repeat of adeno-associated virus serotype 2 inverted
   2207..2795    -  rep_origin     ori: high-copy-number ColE1/pMB1/pBR322/pUC origin of replication
   2966..3826    -  CDS            AmpR: β-lactamase; bla; confers resistance to ampicillin, carbenicillin, and related antibiotics
   3827..3931    -  promoter       AmpR promoter: bla
   4026..4061    +  CDS            rop (fragment): Rop protein, which maintains plasmids at low copy number; rop
   4163..4212    +  misc_feature   bom (fragment): basis of mobility region from pBR322
   4213..4668    -  rep_origin     f1 ori (sequence partly withheld): f1 bacteriophage origin of replication; arrow indicates direction of (+) strand synthesis
   4673..4830    -  CDS            lacZα (fragment): LacZα fragment of β-galactosidase; lacZ fragment
   4844..4974    -  repeat_region  AAV2 ITR (fragment): inverted terminal repeat of adeno-associated virus serotype 2 inverted
   5045..5113    +  CDS            large T antigen (fragment): large T antigen from SV40 (simian virus 40)
   5136..5257    +  polyA_signal   SV40 poly(A) signal: SV40 polyadenylation signal
   5281..5300    -  misc_feature   MCS (fragment): pBluescript multiple cloning site
   5302..511     -  CDS            cre (across the origin): RECR_BPP1 - Experimental evidence at protein level: Swiss-Prot protein existence level 1. Catalyzes site-specific recombination between two 34-base- pair LOXP sites. Its role is to maintain the phage genome as a monomeric unit-copy plasmid in the lysogenic state. From Escherichia phage P1 (Bacteriophage P1).
>Addgene plasmid #196491 | pGEARBOCS-v0-Gfap- TagIN-HA | addgene full sequence | sequence record 388600 | Addgene NGS Result
GAAGTGTGTTATATGCAATTCCCAGAAATGCGAGGTTCCTGATGTCCTGGCACCGATCGCTGTTCTCCAT
CAGGGATCTGACCTGGTCGAAATCAGTCCGCTCAAAAGCGAGAGCCTGCTTAGCCCTCTCACCCGCATCT
ACGTTTTCCTTTCTAATTCTCCTCATAACAAGGGAGACTGCGTTTGAATCGCTAGGCCGGGGGAGCCCGC
TGCGTCGATGCAGCATATTCAGTTGGCCCAAGTGCTGCTGGATAGTCTTGACAGCCAGCCCTCTTGCCTG
GAGATACAGCAGGTAATCGCGCACGTCCTCCGGCTCGGCGGGGAACCATTTGCGATTGTTCAGCTTACAC
CAGGCTGCCCAGGATCGGCACACGCTAAGCAGCATTTTCCAGGTGTGTTCAGAAAACGCCTGTCTATCCC
TAAACATATCCATGAGATTTTTCCTGACCTCATCGCTAGTGGCATCTACTGGCAGCGCAGGGAGGTTCTG
GTGAACAGTCAGGAGATTGGACACCTTCCTCTTCTTCTTGGGCATGGTGGCGGTACCGCTAGCCTATAGT
GAGTCGTATTAAGTACTCTAGCCTTAAGAGCTGTAATTGAACTGGGAGTGGACACCTGTGGAGAGAAAGG
CAAAGTGGATGTCAGTAAGACCAATAGGTGCCTATCAGAAACGCAAGAGTCTTCTCTGTCTCGACAAGCC
CAGTTTCTATTGGTCTCCTTAAACCTGTCTTGTAACCTTGATACTTACCTGCCCAGTGCCTCACGACCAA
CTTCTGCAGCTTAAGTTCGAGACTGTTGTGTCAGAAGCACTGACTGCGTTAGCAATTTAACTGTGATAAA
CTACCGCAATAAAGCTTGCGAGCAGCGGAGGTGATGCGTCTCCTCTCCAACCTGCTCTGGCTCTGCTCGC
TCCTGGGATGCGAGGGCTTTATGAAGGAGTGGGCTAGACTGGCGATGCCCGGGTGCCCCTGGCAACACCC
CCTGGCATAGCCTGAGGGGGTGGGGTTGGGCCGCAGCCCAGCTATGGGGAGAGCTCTCCCCTCACCCATT
TGTGTCCTTGGACTTCTGGGAAGCAGACAGCCCTCCTCTCCCCCCCTGCCACCCACTGTCCATGCCTGGG
CATCCCCTGATCCCCTTTCCTGGGCACAGGCTGAATAGAGCCTTGTTCTCCACCGCCGGTGGCGCCACAC
AGCAAGGGCAGCCCCTAGGGGGCTGTGCTGCTTTTATCCCAAGATGCCAGGCTGTCAGGCTGGGGTGCAA
TGCAAGCCCCCTGCTCAATGGGCTTCTCGGAAGGCATTTGAGGGGGGCTGGGGTGCGGCGGGAAGCAGGC
ACTGTGCCCACCCCGAACATTGTGTCTGTGCCAAGGTGAGTCATTCACTGGGCATGAAGAGGAGGCCCTG
GGGGGCGGCCAGCCCAATGCTGCCAGGTCTGCTTGCAGACAAGGCCTGGCTGTCTGCCTCCTCCCCAGCT
CACAGAGCCAGCTCAGGCCCCCGAGCCTCTGTCAGAGCAGCGTCCCCTACTCCACACCAGGATATGTTAG
ATCTCCCTCTGCAGTCTAGAGTCGACCCCTGCCAGCTCTCCCTTAGATATGAGCGTAGTCTGGAACGTCG
TAAGGGTAATCCCTGCCAGCTCTCCCTTAGATAGGATCCAAAAAAGCACCGACTCGGTGCCACTTTTTCA
AGTTGATAACGGACTAGCCTTATTTTAACTTGCTATTTCTAGCTCTAAAACTGCCAGCTCTCCCTTAGAT
ACGGTGTTTCGTCCTTTCCACAAGATATATAAAGCCAAGAAATCGAAATACTTTCAAGTTACGGTAAGCA
TATGATAGTCCATTTTAAAACATAATTTTAAAACTGCAAACTACCCAAGAAATTATTACTTTCTACGTCA
CGTATTTTGTACTAATATCTTTGTGTTTACAGTCAAATTAATTCCAATTATCTCTCTAACAGCCTTGTAT
CGTATATGCAAATATGAAGGAATCATGGGAAATAGGCCCTCACGCGTGCGGCCGCAGGAACCCCTAGTGA
TGGAGTTGGCCACTCCCTCTCTGCGCGCTCGCTCGCTCACTGAGGCCGGGCGACCAAAGGTCGCCCGACG
CCCGGGCGGCCTCAGTGAGCGAGCGAGCGCGCAGCTGCCTGCAGGACATGTGAGCAAAAGGCCAGCAAAA
GGCCAGGAACCGTAAAAAGGCCGCGTTGCTGGCGTTTTTCCATAGGCTCCGCCCCCCTGACGAGCATCAC
AAAAATCGACGCTCAAGTCAGAGGTGGCGAAACCCGACAGGACTATAAAGATACCAGGCGTTTCCCCCTG
GAAGCTCCCTCGTGCGCTCTCCTGTTCCGACCCTGCCGCTTACCGGATACCTGTCCGCCTTTCTCCCTTC
GGGAAGCGTGGCGCTTTCTCATAGCTCACGCTGTAGGTATCTCAGTTCGGTGTAGGTCGTTCGCTCCAAG
CTGGGCTGTGTGCACGAACCCCCCGTTCAGCCCGACCGCTGCGCCTTATCCGGTAACTATCGTCTTGAGT
CCAACCCGGTAAGACACGACTTATCGCCACTGGCAGCAGCCACTGGTAACAGGATTAGCAGAGCGAGGTA
TGTAGGCGGTGCTACAGAGTTCTTGAAGTGGTGGCCTAACTACGGCTACACTAGAAGAACAGTATTTGGT
ATCTGCGCTCTGCTGAAGCCAGTTACCTTCGGAAAAAGAGTTGGTAGCTCTTGATCCGGCAAACAAACCA
CCGCTGGTAGCGGTGGTTTTTTTGTTTGCAAGCAGCAGATTACGCGCAGAAAAAAAGGATCTCAAGAAGA
TCCTTTGATCTTTTCTACGGGGTCTGACGCTCAGTGGAACGAAAACTCACGTTAAGGGATTTTGGTCATG
AGATTATCAAAAAGGATCTTCACCTAGATCCTTTTAAATTAAAAATGAAGTTTTAAATCAATCTAAAGTA
TATATGAGTAAACTTGGTCTGACAGTTACCAATGCTTAATCAGTGAGGCACCTATCTCAGCGATCTGTCT
ATTTCGTTCATCCATAGTTGCCTGACTCCCCGTCGTGTAGATAACTACGATACGGGAGGGCTTACCATCT
GGCCCCAGTGCTGCAATGATACCGCGAGACCCACGCTCACCGGCTCCAGATTTATCAGCAATAAACCAGC
CAGCCGGAAGGGCCGAGCGCAGAAGTGGTCCTGCAACTTTATCCGCCTCCATCCAGTCTATTAATTGTTG
CCGGGAAGCTAGAGTAAGTAGTTCGCCAGTTAATAGTTTGCGCAACGTTGTTGCCATTGCTACAGGCATC
GTGGTGTCACGCTCGTCGTTTGGTATGGCTTCATTCAGCTCCGGTTCCCAACGATCAAGGCGAGTTACAT
GATCCCCCATGTTGTGCAAAAAAGCGGTTAGCTCCTTCGGTCCTCCGATCGTTGTCAGAAGTAAGTTGGC
CGCAGTGTTATCACTCATGGTTATGGCAGCACTGCATAATTCTCTTACTGTCATGCCATCCGTAAGATGC
TTTTCTGTGACTGGTGAGTACTCAACCAAGTCATTCTGAGAATAGTGTATGCGGCGACCGAGTTGCTCTT
GCCCGGCGTCAATACGGGATAATACCGCGCCACATAGCAGAACTTTAAAAGTGCTCATCATTGGAAAACG
TTCTTCGGGGCGAAAACTCTCAAGGATCTTACCGCTGTTGAGATCCAGTTCGATGTAACCCACTCGTGCA
CCCAACTGATCTTCAGCATCTTTTACTTTCACCAGCGTTTCTGGGTGAGCAAAAACAGGAAGGCAAAATG
CCGCAAAAAAGGGAATAAGGGCGACACGGAAATGTTGAATACTCATACTCTTCCTTTTTCAATATTATTG
AAGCATTTATCAGGGTTATTGTCTCATGAGCGGATACATATTTGAATGTATTTAGAAAAATAAACAAATA
GGGGTTCCGCGCACATTTCCCCGAAAAGTGCCACCTGACGTCTAAGAAACCATTATTATCATGACATTAA
CCTATAAAAATAGGCGTATCACGAGGCCCTTTCGTCTCGCGCGTTTCGGTGATGACGGTGAAAACCTCTG
ACACATGCAGCTCCCGGAGACGGTCACAGCTTGTCTGTAAGCGGATGCCGGGAGCAGACAAGCCCGTCAG
GGCGCGTCAGCGGGTGTTGGCGGGTGTCGGGGCTGGCTTAACTATGCGGCATCAGAGCAGATTGTACTGA
GAGTGCACCATAAAATTGTAAACGTTAATATTTTGTTAAAATTCGCGTTAAATTTTTGTTAAATCAGCTC
ATTTTTTAACCAATAGACCGAAATCGGCAAAATCCCTTATAAATCAAAAGAATAGCCCGAGATAGAGT
[37 nt withheld, positions 4339-4375]
AAAGAACGTGGACTCCAACGTCAAAGG
[49 nt withheld, positions 4403-4451]
T
[91 nt withheld, positions 4453-4543]
G
[124 nt withheld, positions 4545-4668]
CCCATTCGCCATTCAGGCTGCGCAACTGTTGGGAAGGGCGATCGGTGCGGGCCTCTTCGCTATTACGCCA
GCTGGCGAAAGGGGGATGTGCTGCAAGGCGATTAAGTTGGGTAACGCCAGGGTTTTCCCAGTCACGACGT
TGTAAAACGACGGCCAGTGAATTAGGTTAATTAAGGCTGCGCGCTCGCTCGCTCACTGAGGCCGCCCGGG
CAAAGCCCGGGCGTCGGGCGACCTTTGGTCGCCCGGCCTCAGTGAGCGAGCGAGCGCGCAGAGAGGGAGT
GGCCAACTCCATCACTAGGGGTTCCTTGTAGTTAATGATTAACCCGCCATGCTACTTATCTACGTAGCCA
TGCTCTAGGAAGATCCTTATCGATTTTACCACATTTGTAGAGGTTTTACTTGCTTTAAAAAACCTCCCAC
ATCTCCCCCTGAACCTGAAACATAAAATGAATGCAATTGTTGTTGTTAACTTGTTTATTGCAGCTTATAA
TGGTTACAAATAAAGCAATAGCATCACAAATTTCACAAATAAAGCATTTTTTTCACTGCATTCTAGTTGT
GGTTTGTCCAAACTCATCAATGTATCTTATCATGTCTGCTCGAAGCGGCCGCAAGCTTGATATCGAATTC
CTAGTCACCATCTTCGAGCAGTCTCACCATGGCCCCGGTTTCAGAGTCAAGATTGCGGATATAGTTCATA
ACGATGTTCACATTTGTCCAACCTCCAGCTTGCATAATCTCTGGTATGGAGACTCCTGCCCGCGCCATGT
CTCGTGCGGCCCCCACCCTAGCAGAATGACCTGACCAGGCGAGATACCTCTGGCCACTGTCATCCTTGGC
TCCGTATATGAGTCGGTGGGTTGCCTCAAAGATCCCTTCAAGGGCCCGTGTACTCAATTGGCTGGTGGCA
GAGGGCGCGGCGACTCCGTTTTTTCTCACTCGACAGAACAAGTAATTATTAGGGTCGTCAGCCACGCCGG
ACACTGAGATCCATCTTTCCACCAGCTTCGTTACGCCCAGGGACAAGGCCTTTTCAACGCCAGCGGTGCT
GACCAATGTCTTTGTGCGTCCAATATGAATAAGCATCCGGCCGCCGTCCGTTCGACTGATGTCTTTCACT
CTGATCCGGGCGATCTCAGCTATGCGCA
